>Addgene plasmid #53281 | pAC-94N | depositor full sequence | sequence record 82992 | pAC-94N sequence 9268 bps
GAATTCCGGATGAGCATTCATCAGGCGGGCAAGAATGTGAATAAAGGCCGGATAAAACTTGTGCTTATTT
TTCTTTACGGTCTTTAAAAAGGCCGTAATATCCAGCTGAACGGTCTGGTTATAGGTACATTGAGCAACTG
ACTGAAATGCCTCAAAATGTTCTTTACGATGCCATTGGGATATATCAACGGTGGTATATCCAGTGATTTT
TTTCTCCATTTTAGCTTCCTTAGCTCCTGAAAATCTCGATAACTCAAAAAATACGCCCGGTAGTGATCTT
ATTTCATTATGGTGAAAGTTGGAACCTCTTACGTGCCGATCAACGTCTCATTTTCGCCAAAAGTTGGCCC
AGGGCTTCCCGGTATCAACAGGGACACCAGGATTTATTTATTCTGCGAAGTGATCTTCCGTCACAGGTAT
TTATTCGGCGCAAAGTGCGTCGGGTGATGCTGCCAACTTACTGATTTAGTGTATGATGGTGTTTTTGAGG
TGCTCCAGTGGCTTCTGTTTCTATCAGCTGTCCCTCCTGTTCAGCTACTGACGGGGTGGTGCGTAACGGC
AAAAGCACCGCCGGACATCAGCGCTAGCGGAGTGTATACTGGCTTACTATGTTGGCACTGATGAGGGTGT
CAGTGAAGTGCTTCATGTGGCAGGAGAAAAAAGGCTGCACCGGTGCGTCAGCAGAATATGTGATACAGGA
TATATTCCGCTTCCTCGCTCACTGACTCGCTACGCTCGGTCGTTCGACTGCGGCGAGCGGAAATGGCTTA
CGAACGGGGCGGAGATTTCCTGGAAGATGCCAGGAAGATACTTAACAGGGAAGTGAGAGGGCCGCGGCAA
AGCCGTTTTTCCATAGGCTCCGCCCCCCTGACAAGCATCACGAAATCTGACGCTCAAATCAGTGGTGGCG
AAACCCGACAGGACTATAAAGATACCAGGCGTTTCCCCCTGGCGGCTCCCTCGTGCGCTCTCCTGTTCCT
GCCTTTCGGTTTACCGGTGTCATTCCGCTGTTATGGCCGCGTTTGTCTCATTCCACGCCTGACACTCAGT
TCCGGGTAGGCAGTTCGCTCCAAGCTGGACTGTATGCACGAACCCCCCGTTCAGTCCGACCGCTGCGCCT
TATCCGGTAACTATCGTCTTGAGTCCAACCCGGAAAGACATGCAAAAGCACCACTGGCAGCAGCCACTGG
TAATTGATTTAGAGGAGTTAGTCTTGAAGTCATGCGCCGGTTAAGGCTAAACTGAAAGGACAAGTTTTGG
TGACTGCGCTCCTCCAAGCCAGTTACCTCGGTTCAAAGAGTTGGTAGCTCAGAGAACCTTCGAAAAACCG
CCCTGCAAGGCGGTTTTTTCGTTTTCAGAGCAAGAGATTACGCGCAGACCAAAACGATCTCAAGAAGATC
ATCTTATTAATCAGATAAAATATTTCTAGATTTCAGTGCAATTTATCTCTTCAAATGTAGCACCTGAAGT
CAGCCCCATACGATATAAGTTGTAATTCTCATGTTTGACAGCTTATCATCGATAAGCTTTAATGCGGTAG
TTTATCACAGTTAAATTGCTAACGCAGTCAGGCACCGTGTATGAAATCTAACAATGCGCTCATCGTCATC
CTCGGCACCGTCACCCTGGATGCTGTAGGCATAGGCTTGGTTATGCCGGTACTGCCGGGCCTCTTGCGGG
ATATCGTTCTCGACCCCCGTCGCGCCGTAACTCAGGCTAGCGCAGGTTTTGAGCGCTGGCGCTTTACCCA
CTGCGCCCTGCCAGAGCTGAATTTTAGCGACATCACGCTGGAAACCACCTTCCTGAATCGGCAGCTACAG
GCTCCGCTGCTGATCAGCTCCATGACCGGCGGCGTTGAGCGCTCGCGCCATATCAACCGCCACCTCGCCG
AGGCGGCGCAGGTGCTAAAAATTGCGATGGGGGTGGGCTCCCAGCGCGTCGCCATTGAGAGCGACGCGGG
CTTAGGGCTGGATAAAACCCTGCGGCAGCTGGCTCCGGACGTGCCGCTGCTGGCGAACCTCGGCGCGGCG
CAGCTGACCGGCAGAAAAGGTATTGATTACGCCCGACGGGCCGTGGAGATGATCGAGGCGGATGCGCTGA
TTGTGCACCTAAACCCGCTGCAGGAGGCGCTACAGCCCGGCGGCGATCGCGACTGGCGCGGACGGCTGGC
GGCTATTGAAACTCTGGTCCGCGAGCTGCCCGTTCCGCTGGTGGTGAAAGAGGTGGGAGCCGGTATCTCC
CGAACCGTGGCCGGGCAGCTGATCGATGCCGGCGTTACCGTGATTGACGTCGCGGGCGCGGGCGGCACCA
GCTGGGCCGCCGTTGAAGGCGAGCGGGCGGCCACCGAGCAGCAGCGCAGCGTGGCCAACGTCTTTGCCGA
CTGGGGGATCCCCACCGCTGAGGCGCTGGTTGACATTGCCGAGGCCTGGCCGCAGATGCCCCTTATTGCC
TCGGGCGGGATTAAAAACGGCGTCGACCAGCCGCGCTACGTTGCCGAGGCTAATCTGGTGATCACCCACG
GCGGTCTCAATACCGTACTGGATGCGCTGGCTGCCGCGACGCCGGTGCTGGCGGTGCCACTCTCTTTCGA
CCAGCCCGCCGTGGCTGCCCGGCTGGTCTATAACGGGCTGGGTCGCCGGGTATCGCGCTTTGCCAGACAG
CAGACGCTGGCGGATGAGATTGCCCAACTGCTGGGGGATGAGACGCTGCATCAGCGTCTGGCGACGGCCC
GCCAGCAGCTTAACGACGCCGGGGGCACGCCCCGTGCGGCGACCCTGATTGAACAGGCCATAGCAGGGAG
TGAGAGCGTATCGTGAGGGATCTGATTTTAGTCGGCGGCGGCCTGGCCAACGGGCTGATCGCCTGGCGTC
TGCGCCAGCGCTACCCGCAGCTTAACCTGCTGCTGATCGAGGCCGGGGAGCAGCCCGGCGGGAACCATAC
CTGGTCATTCCATGAAGACGATCTGACTCCCGGGCAGCACGCCTGGCTGGCCCCGCTGGTGGCCCACGCC
TGGCCGGGCTATGAGGTGCAGTTTCCCGATCTTCGCCGTCGCCTCGCGCGCGGCTACTACTCCATTACCT
CAGAGCGCTTTGCCGAGGCCCTGCATCAGGCGCTGGGGGAGAACATCTGGCTAAACTGTTCGGTGAGCGA
GGTGTTACCCAATAGCGTGCGCCTTGCCAACGGTGAGGCGCTGCTTGCCGGAGCGGTGATTGACGGACGC
GGCGTGACCGCCAGTTCGGCGATGCAAACCGGCTATCAGCTCTTTCTTGGTCAGCAGTGGCGGCTGACAC
AGCCCCACGGCCTGACCGTACCGATCCTGATGGATGCCACGGTGGCGCAGCAGCAGGGCTATCGCTTTGT
CTACACGCTGCCGCTCTCCGCCGACACGCTGCTGATCGAGGATACGCGCTACGCCAATGTCCCGCAGCGT
GATGATAATGCCCTACGCCAGACGGTTACCGACTATGCTCACAGCAAAGGGTGGCAGCTGGCCCAGCTTG
AACGCGAGGAGACCGGCTGTCTGCCGATTACCCTGGCGGGTGACATCCAGGCTCTGTGGGCCGATGCGCC
GGGCGTGCCGCGCTCGGGAATGCGGGCTGGGCTATTTCACCCTACCACTGGCTATTCGCTGCCGCTGGCG
GTGGCCCTTGCCGACGCGATTGCCGACAGCCCGCGGCTGGGCAGCGTTCCGCTCTATCAGCTCACCCGGC
AGTTTGCCGAACGCCACTGGCGCAGGCAGGGATTCTTCCGCCTGCTGAACCGGATGCTTTTCCTGGCCGG
GCGCGAGGAGAACCGCTGGCGGGTGATGCAGCGCTTTTATGGGCTGCCGGAGCCCACCGTAGAGCGCTTT
TACGCCGGTCGGCTCTCTCTCTTTGATAAGGCCCGCATTTTGACGGGCAAGCCACCGGTTCCGCTGGGCG
AAGCCTGGCGGGCGGCGCTGAACCATTTTCCTGACAGACGAGATAAAGGATGAAAAAAACCGTTGTGATT
GGCGCAGGCTTTGGTGGCCTGGCGCTGGCGATTCGCCTGCAGGCGGCAGGGATCCCAACCGTACTGCTGG
AGCAGCGGGACAAGCCCGGCGGTCGGGCCTACGTCTGGCATGACCAGGGCTTTACCTTTGACGCCGGGCC
GACGGTGATCACCGATCCTACCGCGCTTGAGGCGCTGTTCACCCTGGCCGGCAGGCGCATGGAGGATTAC
GTCAGGCTGCTGCCGGTAAAACCCTTCTACCGACTCTGCTGGGAGTCCGGGAAGACCCTCGACTATGCTA
ACGACAGCGCCGAGCTTGAGGCGCAGATTACCCAGTTCAACCCCCGCGACGTCGAGGGCTACCGGCGCTT
TCTGGCTTACTCCCAGGCGGTATTCCAGGAGGGATATTTGCGCCTCGGCAGCGTGCCGTTCCTCTCTTTT
CGCGACATGCTGCGCGCCGGGCCGCAGCTGCTTAAGCTCCAGGCGTGGCAGAGCGTCTACCAGTCGGTTT
CGCGCTTTATTGAGGATGAGCATCTGCGGCAGGCCTTCTCGTTCCACTCCCTGCTGGTAGGCGGCAACCC
CTTCACCACCTCGTCCATCTACACCCTGATCCACGCCCTTGAGCGGGAGTGGGGGGTCTGGTTCCCTGAG
GGCGGCACCGGGGCGCTGGTGAACGGCATGGTGAAGCTGTTTACCGATCTGGGCGGGGAGATCGAACTCA
ACGCCCGGGTCGAAGAGCTGGTGGTGGCCGATAACCGCGTAAGCCAGGTCCGGCTGGCGGATGGTCGGAT
CTTTGACACCGACGCCGTAGCCTCGAACGCTGACGTGGTGAACACCTATAAAAAGCTGCTCGGCCACCAT
CCGGTGGGGCAGAAGCGGGCGGCAGCGCTGGAGCGCAAGAGCATGAGCAACTCGCTGTTTGTGCTCTACT
TCGGCCTGAACCAGCCTCATTCCCAGCTGGCGCACCATACCATCTGTTTTGGTCCCCGCTACCGGGAGCT
GATCGACGAGATCTTTACCGGCAGCGCGCTGGCGGATGACTTCTCGCTCTACCTGCACTCGCCCTGCGTG
ACCGATCCCTCGCTCGCGCCTCCCGGCTGCGCCAGCTTCTACGTGCTGGCCCCGGTGCCGCATCTTGGCA
ACGCGCCGCTGGACTGGGCGCAGGAGGGGCCGAAGCTGCGCGACCGCATCTTTGACTACCTTGAAGAGCG
CTATATGCCCGGCCTGCGTAGCCAGCTGGTGACCCAGCGGATCTTTACCCCGGCAGACTTCCACGACACG
CTGGATGCGCATCTGGGATCGGCCTTCTCCATCGAGCCGCTGCTGACCCAAAGCGCCTGGTTCCGCCCGC
ACAACCGCGACAGCGACATTGCCAACCTCTACCTGGTGGGCGCAGGTACTCACCCTGGGGCGGGCATTCC
TGGCGTAGTGGCCTCGGCGAAAGCCACCGCCAGCCTGATGATTGAGGATCTGCAATGAGCCAACCGCCGC
TGCTTGACCACGCCACGCAGACCATGGCCAACGGCTCGAAAAGTTTTGCCACCGCTGCGAAGCTGTTCGA
CCCGGCCACCCGCCGTAGCGTGCTGATGCTCTACACCTGGTGCCGCCACTGCGATGACGTCATTGACGAC
CAGACCCACGGCTTCGCCAGCGAGGCCGCGGCGGAGGAGGAGGCCACCCAGCGCCTGGCCCGGCTGCGCA
CGCTGACCCTGGCGGCGTTTGAAGGGGCCGAGATGCAGGATCCGGCCTTCGCTGCCTTTCAGGAGGTGGC
GCTGACCCACGGTATTACGCCCCGCATGGCGCTCGATCACCTCGACGGCTTTGCGATGGACGTGGCTCAG
ACCCGCTATGTCACCTTTGAGGATACGCTGCGCTACTGCTATCACGTGGCGGGCGTGGTGGGTCTGATGA
TGGCCAGGGTGATGGGCGTGCGGGATGAGCGGGTGCTGGATCGCGCCTGCGATCTGGGGCTGGCCTTCCA
GCTGACGAATATCGCCCGGGATATTATTGACGATGCGGCTATTGACCGCTGCTATCTGCCCGCCGAGTGG
CTGCAGGATGCCGGGCTGACCCCGGAGAACTATGCCGCGCGGGAGAATCGGGCCGCGCTGGCGCGGGTGG
CGGAGCGGCTTATTGATGCCGCAGAGCCGTACTACATCTCCTCCCAGGCCGGGCTACACGATCTGCCGCC
GCGCTGCGCCTGGGCGATCGCCACCGCCCGCAGCGTCTACCGGGAGATCGGTATTAAGGTAAAAGCGGCG
GGAGGCAGCGCCTGGGATCGCCGCCAGCACACCAGCAAAGGTGAAAAAATTGCCATGCTGATGGCGGCAC
CGGGGCAGGTTATTCGGGCGAAGACGACGAGGGTGACGCCGCGTCCGGCCGGTCTTTGGCAGCGTCCCGT
TTAGGCGGGCGGCCATGACGTTCACGCAGGATCGCCTGTAGGTCGGCAGGCTTGCGGGCGTAAATAAAAC
CGAAGGAGACGCAGCCCTCCCGGCCGCGCACCGCGTGGTGCAGGCGGTGGGCGACGTAGAGCCGCTTCAG
GTAGCCCCGGCGCGGGATCCCGCCTCGCCGTGCTGTCCGGTCTCAACCTGATCCGCCAGAATCGAGCCAA
CGGGATCGGCCAGCACGAATTCGGTATGCGGAGAGTGTTTGGCAAACCATGCCTGCAAGCCACCCAGCGT
GCCGCCGGAGCCAACGCCTACTACCACGGCATCAACCCTGCCTGCCAGCTGGTCGAACAGCTCCGGTGCG
GTGGTGGTGGCGTGCGCCAGCGGGTTGGCCGGGTTAGAGAACTGATCAATATAGTAAGCACCCGGCGTCT
CCTCTGCCAGGCGGCGGGCGTAGTCCTGATAGTACTCCGGGTGGCCCTTTGTCACGTCGGAGCGGGTCAG
GCGCACATCAACACCCAGCGCACGCAGGTGGTAGATCCTCTACGCCGGACGCATCGTGGCCGGCATCACC
GGCGCCACAGGTGCGGTTGCTGGCGCCTATATCGCCGACATCACCGATGGGGAAGATCGGGCTCGCCACT
TCGGGCTCATGAGCGCTTGTTTCGGCGTGGGTATGGTGGCAGGCCCCGTGGCCGGGGGACTGTTGGGCGC
CATCTCCTTGCATGCACCATTCCTTGCGGCGGCGGTGCTCAACGGCCTCAACCTACTACTGGGCTGCTTC
CTAATGCAGGAGTCGCATAAGGGAGAGCGTCGACCGATGCCCTTGAGAGCCTTCAACCCAGTCAGCTCCT
TCCGGTGGGCGCGGGGCATGACTATCGTCGCCGCACTTATGACTGTCTTCTTTATCATGCAACTCGTAGG
ACAGGTGCCGGCAGCGCTCTGGGTCATTTTCGGCGAGGACCGCTTTCGCTGGAGCGCGACGATGATCGGC
CTGTCGCTTGCGGTATTCGGAATCTTGCACGCCCTCGCTCAAGCCTTCGTCACTGGTCCCGCCACCAAAC
GTTTCGGCGAGAAGCAGGCCATTATCGCCGGCATGGCGGCCGACGCGCTGGGCTACGTCTTGCTGGCGTT
CGCGACGCGAGGCTGGATGGCCTTCCCCATTATGATTCTTCTCGCTTCCGGCGGCATCGGGATGCCCGCG
TTGCAGGCCATGCTGTCCAGGCAGGTAGATGACGACCATCAGGGACAGCTTCAAGGATCGCTCGCGGCTC
TTACCAGCCTAACTTCGATCACTGGACCGCTGATCGTCACGGCGATTTATGCCGCCTCGGCGAGCACATG
GAACGGGTTGGCATGGATTGTAGGCGCCGCCCTATACCTTGTCTGCCTCCCCGCGTTGCGTCGCGGTGCA
TGGAGCCGGGCCACCTCGACCTGAATGGAAGCCGGCGGCACCTCGCTAACGGATTCACCACTCCAAGAAT
TGGAGCCAATCAATTCTTGCGGAGAACTGTGAATGCGCAAACCAACCCTTGGCAGAACATATCCATCGCG
TCCGCCATCTCCAGCAGCCGCACGCGGCGCATCTCGGGCAGCGTTGGGTCCTGGCCACGGGTGCGCATGA
TCGTGCTCCTGTCGTTGAGGACCCGGCTAGGCTGGCGGGGTTGCCTTACTGGTTAGCAGAATGAATCACC
GATACGCGAGCGAACGTGAAGCGACTGCTGCTGCAAAACGTCTGCGACCTGAGCAACAACATGAATGGTC
TTCGGTTTCCGTGTTTCGTAAAGTCTGGAAACGCGGAAGTCCCCTACGTGCTGCTGAAGTTGCCCGCAAC
AGAGAGTGGAACCAACCGGTGATACCACGATACTATGACTGAGAGTCAACGCCATGAGCGGCCTCATTTC
TTATTCTGAGTTACAACAGTCCGCACCGCTGTCCGGTAGCTCCTTCCGGTGGGCGCGGGGCATGACTATC
GTCGCCGCACTTATGACTGTCTTCTTTATCATGCAACTCGTAGGACAGGTGCCGGCAGCGCCCAACAGTC
CCCCGGCCACGGGGCCTGCCACCATACCCACGCCGAAACAAGCGCCCTGCACCATTATGTTCCGGATCTG
CATCGCAGGATGCTGCTGGCTACCCTGTGGAACACCTACATCTGTATTAACGAAGCGCTAACCGTTTTTA
TCAGGCTCTGGGAGGCAGAATAAATGATCATATCGTCAATTATTACCTCCACGGGGAGAGCCTGAGCAAA
CTGGCCTCAGGCATTTGAGAAGCACACGGTCACACTGCTTCCGGTAGTCAATAAACCGGTAAACCAGCAA
TAGACATAAGCGGCTATTTAACGACCCTGCCCTGAACCGACGACCGGGTCGAATTTGCTTTCGAATTTCT
GCCATTCATCCGCTTATTATCACTTATTCAGGCGTAGCACCAGGCGTTTAAGGGCACCAATAACTGCCTT
AAAAAAATTACGCCCCGCCCTGCCACTCATCGCAGTACTGTTGTAATTCATTAAGCATTCTGCCGACATG
GAAGCCATCACAGACGGCATGATGAACCTGAATCGCCAGCGGCATCAGCACCTTGTCGCCTTGCGTATAA
TATTTGCCCATGGTGAAAACGGGGGCGAAGAAGTTGTCCATATTGGCCACGTTTAAATCAAAACTGGTGA
AACTCACCCAGGGATTGGCTGAGACGAAAAACATATTCTCAATAAACCCTTTAGGGAAATAGGCCAGGTT
TTCACCGTAACACGCCACATCTTGCGAATATATGTGTAGAAACTGCCGGAAATCGTCGTGGTATTCACTC
CAGAGCGATGAAAACGTTTCAGTTTGCTCATGGAAAACGGTGTAACAAGGGTGAACACTATCCCATATCA
CCAGCTCACCGTCTTTCATTGCCATACG
Features (pLannotate 1.2.2; 16 found; start..end, strand, type, name):
    220..322     -  promoter       cat promoter: promoter of the E. coli cat gene encoding chloramphenicol acetyltransferase
    443..586     +  mobile_element IS1 (fragment): prokaryotic transposable element IS1
    705..760     -  rep_origin     RSF ori (fragment): Plasmids containing the RSF 1030 origin of replication can be propagated in E. coli cells that contain additional plasmids with compatible origins.
    848..1393    -  rep_origin     p15A ori: Plasmids containing the medium-copy-number p15A origin of replication can be propagated in E. coli cells that contain a second plasmid with the ColE1 origin.
   1505..1533    +  promoter       tet promoter: E. coli promoter for tetracycline efflux protein gene
   1581..1687    +  CDS            TcR (fragment): tetracycline efflux protein; tet; confers resistance to tetracycline
   1680..2543    +  CDS            fni (fragment): IDI2_PSEVU - Protein inferred from homology: Swiss-Prot protein existence level 3. Involved in the biosynthesis of isoprenoids. Catalyzes the 1,3-allylic rearrangement of the homoallylic substrate isopentenyl (IPP) to its allylic isomer, dimethylallyl diphosphate (DMAPP). From Pseudescherichia vulneris (Escherichia vulneris).
   2816..3970    +  CDS            crtY: CRTY_PSEVU - Experimental evidence at protein level: Swiss-Prot protein existence level 1. Catalyzes the cyclization reaction which converts lycopene to beta-carotene. From Pseudescherichia vulneris (Escherichia vulneris).
   3970..5442    +  CDS            crtI: CRTI_PANAN - Experimental evidence at protein level: Swiss-Prot protein existence level 1. Converts 15-cis-phytoene into all-trans-lycopene via the intermediary of all-trans-phytofluene, all-trans-zeta-carotene and all- trans-neurosporene, by the introduction of four double bonds. From Pantoea ananas (Erwinia uredovora).
   5445..6368    +  CDS            crtB: CRTB_PANAN - Experimental evidence at protein level: Swiss-Prot protein existence level 1. Involved in the biosynthesis of carotenoids. Catalyzes the condensation of two molecules of geranylgeranyl diphosphate (GGPP) to give prephytoene diphosphate (PPPP) and the subsequent rearrangement of the cyclopropylcarbinyl intermediate to yield the 15-cis-phytoene isomer. From Pantoea ananas (Erwinia uredovora).
   6352..6528    -  CDS            crtZ (fragment): CRTZ_PANAN - Protein inferred from homology: Swiss-Prot protein existence level 3. Catalyzes the hydroxylation reaction from beta-carotene to zeaxanthin. From Pantoea ananas (Erwinia uredovora).
   6894..7794    +  CDS            TcR (fragment): tetracycline efflux protein; tet; confers resistance to tetracycline
   8298..8391    +  CDS            TcR (fragment): tetracycline efflux protein; tet; confers resistance to tetracycline
   8388..8445    -  CDS            TcR (fragment): tetracycline efflux protein; tet; confers resistance to tetracycline
   8435..8530    +  CDS            resD (fragment): REDF_ECOLI - Also known as D. Protein inferred from homology: Swiss-Prot protein existence level 3. Acts as a repressor of transcription and as a site-specific resolvase that cleaves at the RfsF site. From Escherichia coli (strain K12).
   8828..219     -  CDS            CmR (across the origin): chloramphenicol acetyltransferase; cat; confers resistance to chloramphenicol
