[The description below was written by a language model from this plasmid's Addgene catalogue record and pLannotate feature annotations shown in this document.]
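Description:
pAC-94N is a low-copy bacterial plasmid of about 9.3 kb, built for carotenoid pathway complementation assays in E. coli. It was derived from pAC-BETA by EcoRV digestion and religation of the large fragment, which removes the N-terminal portion of crtE, the gene encoding geranylgeranyl diphosphate synthase (GGPS). The annotated backbone resembles a pACYC-type vector. It has a p15A origin, which is compatible with ColE1-type plasmids so a second plasmid can be co-maintained. Selection is by a chloramphenicol acetyltransferase gene under the cat promoter. The tetracycline resistance gene is present only as fragments on either side of the insert, so it appears to be disrupted.

The payload is part of the Erwinia herbicola (Pantoea agglomerans) Eho10 carotenoid gene cluster, expressed from its endogenous promoters. The purpose line names crtI twice, but the insert field and the feature table agree that the intact genes are crtY (lycopene beta-cyclase), crtI (phytoene desaturase) and crtB (phytoene synthase). The table also shows a partial isopentenyl diphosphate isomerase-like ORF (fni) upstream and a truncated crtZ fragment downstream. The crtZ truncation fits with beta-carotene, rather than zeaxanthin, being the end product. These annotations were assigned by homology to proteins from related species.

Because functional crtE is missing, cells carrying only pAC-94N make just a trace of beta-carotene and are pale yellow. This background arises because the host farnesyl diphosphate synthase produces a little geranylgeranyl diphosphate. Supplying a GGPS gene on a second plasmid restores strong yellow pigmentation. The plasmid is therefore used to confirm candidate GGPS genes or cDNAs and to screen genomic or cDNA libraries for such sequences by colony colour.
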