Addgene plasmid #53281: pAC-94N
Purpose: Contains crtI, crtY, and crtI genes of Erwinia herbicola (Pantoea agglomerans) Eho10, and produces beta-carotene in E. coli when complemented with a gene encoding geranylgeranyl diphosphate synthase
Depositing lab: Francis X Cunningham Jr. Depositing organization: University of Maryland, College Park. Publication: A portfolio of plasmids for identification and analysis of carotenoid pathway enzymes: Adonis aestivalis as a case study. Cunningham FX Jr, Gantt E. Photosynth Res. 2007 May;92(2):245-59. Epub 2007 Jul 17. 10.1007/s11120-007-9210-0 PubMed 17634749.
Backbone
  Vector backbone: pAC-BETA
  Backbone manufacturer: Francis X. Cunningham, Jr.
  Backbone size w/o insert (bp): 10609
  Total vector size (bp): 9268
  Modifications to backbone: Plasmid pAC-BETA was digested with EcoRV (to delete the N terminal portion of the crtE gene), and a ca. 9.27 kB fragment was then gel-purified and ligated to give pAC-94N.
  Vector type: low copy number bacterial cloning vector
Growth in bacteria
  Bacterial resistance: Chloramphenicol, 25 μg/mL
  Growth temperature: 30°C
  Growth strain: Top10
  Growth instructions: Use to confirm the function of the products of genes or cDNAs that are thought to encode a geranylgeranyl diphosphate synthase enzyme, or to screen genomic or cDNA libraries for plasmids containing such genes (crtE) or cDNAs (ggps). The plasmid pAdGGPS3 can be used as a positive control. Grow in liquid culture on a platform shaker at 28 degrees Celsius in darkness for 2-3 days, or on agar plates at room temperature for 3-7 days. A yellow colony color and an accumulation of beta-carotene is indicative of GGPS activity. Note that a pale yellow color and a trace of beta-carotene will be observed in the absence of a second plasmid with a gene or cDNA encoding a GGPS because the endogenous E. coli farnesyl diphosphate synthase (IspA) produces a small amount of the C20 geranylgeranyl diphosphate in addition to the major C15 product, farnesyl diphosphate.
  Copy number: Low Copy
Gene/Insert
  Gene/Insert name: crtY, crtI, crtB
  Species: Erwinia herbicola Eho10
  GenBank ID: M87280.1
  Promoter: endogenous promoters
  Cloning method: Restriction Enzyme; 5′ cloning site EcoRV (not destroyed); 3′ cloning site EcoRV (not destroyed)
  Sequencing primers: 5′ none; 3′ none
Terms and licenses: Academic/Nonprofit Terms; Industry Terms: Not Available to Industry
Depositor comments: For better yield of low copy number pAC-based plasmids, grow liquid cultures on a platform shaker at ca. 30 degrees Celsius. When cultures reach early stationary phase, dilute 2-fold with growth medium, add spectinomycin (150 mg/liter), and "amplify" for several hours before harvest. For plasmid selection and maintenance in E. coli, use chloramphenicol at 30 mg/liter.
How to cite: pAC-94N was a gift from Francis X Cunningham Jr (Addgene plasmid # 53281 ; http://n2t.net/addgene:53281 ; RRID:Addgene_53281)
