>Addgene plasmid #53281 | pAC-94N | addgene partial sequence | sequence record 91375 | pBRrevBam 5'-GGTGATGTCGGCGATATAGG-3'
GATGCCGGCCACGATGCGTCCGGCGTAGAGGATCTACCACCTGCGTGCGCTGGGTGTTGATGTGCGCCTG
ACCCGCTCCGACGTGACAAAGGGCCACCCGGAGTACTATCAGGACTACGCCCGCCGCCTGGCAGAGGAGA
CGCCGGGTGCTTACTATATTGATCAGTTCTCTAACCCGGCCAACCCGCTGGCGCACGCCACCACCACCGC
ACCGGAGCTGTTCGACCAGCTGGCAGGCAGGGTTGATGCCGTGGTAGTAGGCGTTGGCTCCGGCGGCACG
CTGGGTGGCTTGCAGGCATGGTTTGCCAAACACTCTCCGCATACCGAATTCGTGCTGGCCGATCCCGTTG
GCTCGATTCTGGCGGATCAGGTTGAGACCGGACAGCACGGCGAGGCGGGATCCCGCGCCGGGGCTACCTG
AAGCGGCTCTACGTCGCCCACCGCCTGCACCACGCGGTGCGCGGCCGGGAGGGCTGCGTCTCCTTCGGTT
TTATTTACGCCCGCAAGCCTGCCGACCTACAGGCGATCCTGCGTGAACGTCATGGCCGCCCGCCTAAACG
GGACGCTGCCAAAGACCGGCCGGACGCGGCGTCACCCTCGTCGTCTTCGCCCGAATAACCTGCCCCGGTG
CCGCCATCAGCATGGCAATTTTTTCACCTTTGCTGGTGTGCTGGCGGCGATCCCAGGCGCTGCCTCCCGC
CGCTTTTACCTTAATACCGATCTCCCGGTAGACGCTGCGGGCGGTGGCGATCGCCCAGGCGCAGCGCGGC
GGCAGATCGTGTAGCCCGGCCTGGGAGGAGATGTAGTACGGCTCTGCGGCATCAATAAGCCGCTCCGCCA
CCCGCGCCAGCGCGGCCCGATTCTCCCGCGCGG
