>Addgene plasmid #53281 | pAC-94N | addgene partial sequence | sequence record 92849 | crtI-R 5'-cgccaatcacaacggttt-3'
AATGGTTCAGCGCCGCCCGCCAGGCTTCGCCCAGCGGAACCGGTGGCTTGCCCGTCAAAATGCGGGCCTT
ATCAAAGAGAGAGAGCCGACCGGCGTAAAAGCGCTCTACGGTGGGCTCCGGCAGCCCATAAAAGCGCTGC
ATCACCCGCCAGCGGTTCTCCTCGCGCCCGGCCAGGAAAAGCATCCGGTTCAGCAGGCGGAAGAATCCCT
GCCTGCGCCAGTGGCGTTCGGCAAACTGCCGGGTGAGCTGATAGAGCGGAACGCTGCCCAGCCGCGGGCT
GTCGGCAATCGCGTCGGCAAGGGCCACCGCCAGCGGCAGCGAATAGCCAGTGGTAGGGTGAAATAGCCCA
GCCCGCATTCCCGAGCGCGGCACGCCCGGCGCATCGGCCCACAGAGCCTGGATGTCACCCGCCAGGGTAA
TCGGCAGACAGCCGGTCTCCTCGCGTTCAAGCTGGGCCAGCTGCCACCCTTTGCTGTGAGCATAGTCGGT
AACCGTCTGGCGTAGGGCATTATCATCACGCTGCGGGACATTGGCGTAGCGCGTATCCTCGATCAGCAGC
GTGTCGGCGGAGAGCGGCAGCGTGTAGACAAAGCGATAGCCCTGCTGCTGCGCCACCGTGGCATCCATCA
GGATCGGTACGGTCAGGCCGTGGGGCTGTGTCAGCCGCCACTGCTGACCAAGAAAGAGCTGATAGCCGGT
TTGCATCGCCGAACTGGCGGTCACGCCGCGTCCGTCAATCACCGCTCCGGCAAGCAGCGCCTCACCGTTG
GCAAGGCGCACGCTATTGGGTAACACCTCGCTCACCGAACAGTT
