>Addgene plasmid #53281 | pAC-94N | addgene partial sequence | sequence record 92850 | crtI-F 5'-cgacattgccaacctctacc-3'
GGCGGGCATTCCTGGCGTAGTGGCCTCGGCGAAAGCCACCGCCAGCCTGATGATTGAGGATCTGCAATGA
GCCAACCGCCGCTGCTTGACCACGCCACGCAGACCATGGCCAACGGCTCGAAAAGTTTTGCCACCGCTGC
GAAGCTGTTCGACCCGGCCACCCGCCGTAGCGTGCTGATGCTCTACACCTGGTGCCGCCACTGCGATGAC
GTCATTGACGACCAGACCCACGGCTTCGCCAGCGAGGCCGCGGCGGAGGAGGAGGCCACCCAGCGCCTGG
CCCGGCTGCGCACGCTGACCCTGGCGGCGTTTGAAGGGGCCGAGATGCAGGATCCGGCCTTCGCTGCCTT
TCAGGAGGTGGCGCTGACCCACGGTATTACGCCCCGCATGGCGCTCGATCACCTCGACGGCTTTGCGATG
GACGTGGCTCAGACCCGCTATGTCACCTTTGAGGATACGCTGCGCTACTGCTATCACGTGGCGGGCGTGG
TGGGTCTGATGATGGCCAGGGTGATGGGCGTGCGGGATGAGCGGGTGCTGGATCGCGCCTGCGATCTGGG
GCTGGCCTTCCAGCTGACGAATATCGCCCGGGATATTATTGACGATGCGGCTATTGACCGCTGCTATCTG
CCCGCCGAGTGGCTGCAGGATGCCGGGCTGACCCCGGAGAACTATGCCGCGCGGGAGAATCGGGCCGCGC
TGGCGCGGGTGGCGGAGCGGCTTATTGATGCCGCAGAGCCGTACTACATCTCCTCCCAGGCCGG
