>Addgene plasmid #53281 | pAC-94N | addgene partial sequence | sequence record 92862 | pBEST-R 5'-TCTCATGTTTGACAGCTTATC-3'
AATTGCTAACGCAGTCAGGCACCGTGTATGAAATCTAACAATGCGCTCATCGTCATCCTCGGCACCGTCA
CCCTGGATGCTGTAGGCATAGGCTTGGTTATGCCGGTACTGCCGGGCCTCTTGCGGGATATCGTTCTCGA
CCCCCGTCGCGCCGTAACTCAGGCTAGCGCAGGTTTTGAGCGCTGGCGCTTTACCCACTGCGCCCTGCCA
GAGCTGAATTTTAGCGACATCACGCTGGAAACCACCTTCCTGAATCGGCAGCTACAGGCTCCGCTGCTGA
TCAGCTCCATGACCGGCGGCGTTGAGCGCTCGCGCCATATCAACCGCCACCTCGCCGAGGCGGCGCAGGT
GCTAAAAATTGCGATGGGGGTGGGCTCCCAGCGCGTCGCCATTGAGAGCGACGCGGGCTTAGGGCTGGAT
AAAACCCTGCGGCAGCTGGCTCCGGACGTGCCGCTGCTGGCGAACCTCGGCGCGGCGCAGCTGACCGGCA
GAAAAGGTATTGATTACGCCCGACGGGCCGTGGAGATGATCGAGGCGGATGCGCTGATTGTGCACCTAAA
CCCGCTGCAGGAGGCGCTACAGCCCGGCGGCGATCGCGACTGGCGCGGACGGCTGGCGGCTATTGAAACT
CTGGTCCGCGAGCTGCCCGTTCCGCTGGTGGTGAAAGAGGTGGGAGCCGGTATCTCCCGAACCGTGGCCG
GGCAGCTGATCGATGCCGGCGTTACCGTGATTGACGTCGCGGGCGCGGGCGGCACCAGCTGGGCCGCCGT
TGA
